Addgene plasmid #52902: pLpC-L-IFP-F[2] (mammalian)
Purpose: Binary retroviral pl. (puromycin). MCS:(GGGGS)X 2 + IFP-F[2] (ClaI/EcoRI). Insert can be subcloned between the MCS. Plasmid confers ampicillin resistance to DH5α.
Depositing lab: Stephen Michnick. Depositing organization: University of Montreal. Publication: An infrared reporter to detect spatiotemporal dynamics of protein-protein interactions. Tchekanda E, Sivanesan D, Michnick SW. Nat Methods. 2014 Jun;11(6):641-4. doi: 10.1038/nmeth.2934. Epub 2014 Apr 20. PubMed 24747815.
Backbone
  Vector backbone: pLpC
  Backbone manufacturer: Addgene
  Vector type: Mammalian Expression, Retroviral
  Selectable markers: Puromycin
Growth in bacteria
  Bacterial resistance: Ampicillin, 100 μg/mL
  Growth temperature: 37°C
  Growth strain: DH5alpha
  Copy number: High Copy
Gene/Insert
  Gene/Insert name: L-IFP-F[2]
  Species: Deinococcus radiodurans
  Promoter: Unknown
  Cloning method: Restriction Enzyme; 5′ cloning site ClaI (not destroyed); 3′ cloning site EcoRI (not destroyed)
  Sequencing primers: 5′ Unknown; 3′ Unknown
Terms and licenses: Academic/Nonprofit Terms; Industry Terms: Not Available to Industry
How to cite: pLpC-L-IFP-F[2] (mammalian) was a gift from Stephen Michnick (Addgene plasmid # 52902 ; http://n2t.net/addgene:52902 ; RRID:Addgene_52902)
