[The description below was written by a language model from this plasmid's Addgene catalogue record.]
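Description:
pLpC-L-IFP-F[2] (mammalian) is a retroviral mammalian expression vector built on the pLpC backbone. It is designed for making fusion proteins for a protein-fragment complementation assay based on an infrared fluorescent protein (IFP). It is propagated in E. coli as a high-copy plasmid under ampicillin selection. In mammalian cells it carries a puromycin marker, so transduced or transfected cells can be selected for stable expression. As a retroviral transfer vector, it would normally be packaged into viral particles for delivery to target cells. No feature table is provided, however, so the LTRs, packaging signal and other backbone elements are not documented here, and the promoter driving the insert is listed as unknown.

The payload is L-IFP-F[2], cloned between ClaI and EcoRI sites that both remain intact. It consists of a flexible linker made of two GGGGS repeats, followed by the second fragment (F[2]) of IFP. The insert's source species is Deinococcus radiodurans, whose bacteriophytochrome is the protein from which IFP was engineered. A multiple cloning site sits next to the linker-fragment cassette, so a gene of interest can be subcloned there and expressed as a fusion to IFP-F[2] through the linker.

In a complementation assay of this kind, the fragment alone is not expected to fluoresce. When its fusion partner binds a second protein fused to the complementary IFP fragment, the two halves come together and restore an infrared signal. The associated publication describes this reporter as a way to detect the spatiotemporal dynamics of protein-protein interactions. This plasmid is presumably used with a matching construct carrying the complementary fragment, although the record does not name one.
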