>Addgene plasmid #52902 | pLpC-L-IFP-F[2] (mammalian) | depositor partial sequence | sequence record 82274 | Insert
GGTGGCGGTGGCTCTGGAGGTGGTGGGTCCTCCGGAGCTCGGGACAGCATTGGCCCTCACGCCCTGAGGA
ACGCCATGTTTGCTCTGGAAAGCGCTCCAAACCTGCGGGCTCTGGCCGAAGTCGCAACACAAACTGTGAG
AGAACTGACTGGCTTCGATCGGGTGATGCTGTACAAATTTGCCCCTGACGCCACTGGAGAGATGATTGCT
GAGGCCAGACGGGAGGGCATGCAGGCTTTTCTGGGCCACAGGTTTCCCGCATCCCACACCCCTGCACAAG
CTAGGGCCCTCTACACAAGACACCTGCTCCGGCTGACCGCAGACACCAGGGCTGCAGCAGTGCCCCTCGA
CCCCGTGCTGAATCCCCAGACAAATGCTCCTACACCTCTGGGCGGAGCTGTCCTCAGAGCTACATCCCCA
ATGCACATGCAGTACCTGAGGAATATGGGAGTGGGCTCCTCCCTGAGCGTCAGCGTCGTGGTCGGCGGCC
AGCTGTGGGGACTGATTGTCTGCCACCATCAGACACCCTACGTGCTGCCACCAGATCTGCGGACCACCCT
GGAGGAGCTGGGGAGAAAGCTGTCCGGGCAGGTGCAGAGGAAAGAAGCCTAA
