>Addgene plasmid #52902 | pLpC-L-IFP-F[2] (mammalian) | addgene partial sequence | sequence record 83306 | CMV-F 5'-CGCAAATGGGCGGTAGGCGTG-3'
CTCTCTGGCTAACTAGAGAACCCACTGCTTACTGGCTTATCGAAATTAATACGACTCACTATAGGGAGAC
CCAAGCTTGGTACCGAGCTCGGATCCTTAATTAATTCGAAATCGATGGTGGCGGTGGCTCTGGAGGTGGT
GGGTCCTCCGGAGCTCGGGACAGCATTGGCCCTCACGCCCTGAGGAACGCCATGTTTGCTCTGGAAAGCG
CTCCAAACCTGCGGGCTCTGGCCGAAGTCGCAACACAAACTGTGAGAGAACTGACTGGCTTCGATCGGGT
GATGCTGTACAAATTTGCCCCTGACGCCACTGGAGAGATGATTGCTGAGGCCAGACGGGAGGGCATGCAG
GCTTTTCTGGGCCACAGGTTTCCCGCATCCCACACCCCTGCACAAGCTAGGGCCCTCTACACAAGACACC
TGCTCCGGCTGACCGCAGACACCAGGGCTGCAGCAGTGCCCCTCGACCCCGTGCTGAATCCCCAGACAAA
TGCTCCTACACCTCTGGGCGGAGCTGTCCTCAGAGCTACATCCCCAATGCACATGCAGTACCTGAGGAAT
ATGGGAGTGGGCTCCTCCCTGAGCGTCAGCGTCGTGGTCGGCGGCCAGCTGTGGGGACTGATTGTCTGCC
ACCATCAGACACCCTACGTGCTGCCACCAGATCTGCGGACCACCCTGGAGGAGCTGGGGAGAAAGCTGTC
CGGGCAGGTGCAGAGGAAAGAAGCCTAAGAATTCTGCAGATATCCATCACACTGGCGGCCGCTCGAGTAA
CGTTACTGGCCGAAGCCGCTTGGAATAAAGGCCGGTGTGCGTTTGTCTATATGTTATTTTCCACCATATT
GCCGTCTTTTGGCAATGTGAGGGCCCGGAAACCTGGCCCTGTCTTCTTGACGAGCATTCCTAGGGGTCTT
